>Addgene plasmid #194830 | MAC-C Sars-CoV-2 S_D1118H | addgene full sequence | sequence record 384063 | Addgene NGS Result
GTTTGCGTATTGGGCGCTCTTCCGCTTCCTCGCTCACTGACTCGCTGCGCTCGGTCGTTCGGCTGCGGCG
AGCGGTATCAGCTCACTCAAAGGCGGTAATACGGTTATCCACAGAATCAGGGGATAACGCAGGAAAGAAC
ATGTGAGCAAAAGGCCAGCAAAAGGCCAGGAACCGTAAAAAGGCCGCGTTGCTGGCGTTTTTCCATAGGC
TCCGCCCCCCTGACGAGCATCACAAAAATCGACGCTCAAGTCAGAGGTGGCGAAACCCGACAGGACTATA
AAGATACCAGGCGTTTCCCCCTGGAAGCTCCCTCGTGCGCTCTCCTGTTCCGACCCTGCCGCTTACCGGA
TACCTGTCCGCCTTTCTCCCTTCGGGAAGCGTGGCGCTTTCTCATAGCTCACGCTGTAGGTATCTCAGTT
CGGTGTAGGTCGTTCGCTCCAAGCTGGGCTGTGTGCACGAACCCCCCGTTCAGCCCGACCGCTGCGCCTT
ATCCGGTAACTATCGTCTTGAGTCCAACCCGGTAAGACACGACTTATCGCCACTGGCAGCAGCCACTGGT
AACAGGATTAGCAGAGCGAGGTATGTAGGCGGTGCTACAGAGTTCTTGAAGTGGTGGCCTAACTACGGCT
ACACTAGAAGAACAGTATTTGGTATCTGCGCTCTGCTGAAGCCAGTTACCTTCGGAAAAAGAGTTGGTAG
CTCTTGATCCGGCAAACAAACCACCGCTGGTAGCGGTGGTTTTTTTGTTTGCAAGCAGCAGATTACGCGC
AGAAAAAAAGGATCTCAAGAAGATCCTTTGATCTTTTCTACGGGGTCTGACGCTCAGTGGAACGAAAACT
CACGTTAAGGGATTTTGGTCATGAGATTATCAAAAAGGATCTTCACCTAGATCCTTTTAAATTAAAAATG
AAGTTTTAAATCAATCTAAAGTATATATGAGTAAACTTGGTCTGACAGTTACCAATGCTTAATCAGTGAG
GCACCTATCTCAGCGATCTGTCTATTTCGTTCATCCATAGTTGCCTGACTCCCCGTCGTGTAGATAACTA
CGATACGGGAGGGCTTACCATCTGGCCCCAGTGCTGCAATGATACCGCGAGACCCACGCTCACCGGCTCC
AGATTTATCAGCAATAAACCAGCCAGCCGGAAGGGCCGAGCGCAGAAGTGGTCCTGCAACTTTATCCGCC
TCCATCCAGTCTATTAATTGTTGCCGGGAAGCTAGAGTAAGTAGTTCGCCAGTTAATAGTTTGCGCAACG
TTGTTGCCATTGCTACAGGCATCGTGGTGTCACGCTCGTCGTTTGGTATGGCTTCATTCAGCTCCGGTTC
CCAACGATCAAGGCGAGTTACATGATCCCCCATGTTGTGCAAAAAAGCGGTTAGCTCCTTCGGTCCTCCG
ATCGTTGTCAGAAGTAAGTTGGCCGCAGTGTTATCACTCATGGTTATGGCAGCACTGCATAATTCTCTTA
CTGTCATGCCATCCGTAAGATGCTTTTCTGTGACTGGTGAGTACTCAACCAAGTCATTCTGAGAATAGTG
TATGCGGCGACCGAGTTGCTCTTGCCCGGCGTCAATACGGGATAATACCGCGCCACATAGCAGAACTTTA
AAAGTGCTCATCATTGGAAAACGTTCTTCGGGGCGAAAACTCTCAAGGATCTTACCGCTGTTGAGATCCA
GTTCGATGTAACCCACTCGTGCACCCAACTGATCTTCAGCATCTTTTACTTTCACCAGCGTTTCTGGGTG
AGCAAAAACAGGAAGGCAAAATGCCGCAAAAAAGGGAATAAGGGCGACACGGAAATGTTGAATACTCATA
CTCTTCCTTTTTCAATATTATTGAAGCATTTATCAGGGTTATTGTCTCATGAGCGGATACATATTTGAAT
GTATTTAGAAAAATAAACAAATAGGGGTTCCGCGCACATTTCCCCGAAAAGTGCCACCTGACGTCGACGG
ATCGGGAGATCTCCCGATCCCCTATGGTGCACTCTCAGTACAATCTGCTCTGATGCCGCATAGTTAAGCC
AGTATCTGCTCCCTGCTTGTGTGTTGGAGGTCGCTGAGTAGTGCGCGAGCAAAATTTAAGCTACAACAAG
GCAAGGCTTGACCGACAATTGCATGAAGAATCTGCTTAGGGTTAGGCGTTTTGCGCTGCTTCGCGATGTA
CGGGCCAGATATACGCGTTGACATTGATTATTGACTAGTTATTAATAGTAATCAATTACGGGGTCATTAG
TTCATAGCCCATATATGGAGTTCCGCGTTACATAACTTACGGTAAATGGCCCGCCTGGCTGACCGCCCAA
CGACCCCCGCCCATTGACGTCAATAATGACGTATGTTCCCATAGTAACGCCAATAGGGACTTTCCATTGA
CGTCAATGGGTGGAGTATTTACGGTAAACTGCCCACTTGGCAGTACATCAAGTGTATCATATGCCAAGTA
CGCCCCCTATTGACGTCAATGACGGTAAATGGCCCGCCTGGCATTATGCCCAGTACATGACCTTATGGGA
CTTTCCTACTTGGCAGTACATCTACGTATTAGTCATCGCTATTACCATGGTGATGCGGTTTTGGCAGTAC
ATCAATGGGCGTGGATAGCGGTTTGACTCACGGGGATTTCCAAGTCTCCACCCCATTGACGTCAATGGGA
GTTTGTTTTGGCACCAAAATCAACGGGACTTTCCAAAATGTCGTAACAACTCCGCCCCATTGACGCAAAT
GGGCGGTAGGCGTGTACGGTGGGAGGTCTATATAAGCAGAGCTCTCCCTATCAGTGATAGAGATCTCCCT
ATCAGTGATAGAGATCGTCGACGAGCTCGTTTAGTGAACCGTCAGATCGCCTGGAGACGCCATCCACGCT
GTTTTGACCTCCATAGAAGACACCGGGACCGATCCAGCCTCCGGACTCTAGCGTTTAAACTTAAGCTTGG
TACCGAGCTCGGATCCACTAGTCCAGTGTGGTGGAATTCTGCAGATATCAACAAGTTTGTACAAAAAAGT
TGGCATGTTCGTGTTCCTGGTGCTGCTGCCACTGGTGAGCTCCCAGTGCGTGAACCTGACCACCAGAACC
CAGCTGCCACCTGCCTACACCAACTCCTTCACCAGGGGCGTGTACTACCCAGACAAGGTGTTCAGATCCA
GCGTGCTGCACTCTACCCAGGACCTGTTCCTGCCATTCTTCTCTAACGTGACCTGGTTCCACGCCATCCA
CGTGTCTGGAACCAACGGCACCAAGAGATTCGACAACCCAGTGCTGCCATTCAACGACGGCGTGTACTTC
GCTTCTACCGAGAAGTCTAACATCATCAGGGGTTGGATCTTCGGAACCACCCTGGACTCTAAGACCCAGT
CTCTGCTGATCGTGAACAACGCTACCAACGTGGTGATCAAGGTGTGCGAGTTCCAGTTCTGCAACGACCC
ATTCCTGGGAGTGTACTACCACAAGAACAACAAGTCTTGGATGGAAAGCGAGTTCAGGGTGTACAGCTCT
GCTAACAACTGCACCTTCGAGTACGTGTCTCAGCCTTTCCTGATGGACCTGGAAGGAAAGCAGGGAAACT
TCAAGAACCTGAGAGAGTTCGTGTTCAAGAACATCGACGGTTACTTCAAGATATACAGCAAGCACACCCC
AATCAACCTGGTGAGGGACCTGCCACAGGGTTTCTCTGCTCTGGAGCCCCTGGTGGACCTGCCAATCGGC
ATCAACATCACCAGGTTCCAGACCCTGCTGGCTCTGCACAGGTCTTACCTGACCCCAGGCGACAGCAGCT
CTGGATGGACCGCCGGCGCCGCTGCTTACTACGTGGGATACCTGCAGCCAAGGACCTTCCTGCTGAAGTA
CAACGAAAACGGCACCATCACCGACGCCGTGGACTGCGCTCTGGACCCACTGTCTGAGACCAAGTGCACC
CTGAAGTCTTTCACCGTGGAAAAGGGAATCTACCAGACCAGCAACTTCCGCGTGCAGCCCACCGAGTCTA
TCGTGAGATTCCCAAACATCACCAACCTGTGCCCATTCGGAGAAGTGTTCAACGCTACCAGGTTCGCCAG
CGTGTACGCTTGGAACAGGAAGAGAATCAGCAACTGCGTGGCCGACTACTCTGTGCTGTACAACTCTGCC
TCCTTCTCCACCTTCAAGTGCTACGGCGTGTCCCCAACCAAGCTGAACGACCTGTGCTTCACCAACGTGT
ACGCTGACTCCTTCGTGATCAGAGGAGACGAAGTGAGACAGATCGCTCCCGGTCAGACCGGAAAGATCGC
CGACTACAACTACAAGCTGCCAGACGACTTCACCGGTTGCGTGATCGCTTGGAACTCTAACAACCTGGAC
TCTAAGGTGGGAGGCAACTACAACTACCTGTACAGGCTGTTCCGCAAGAGCAACCTGAAGCCTTTCGAAA
GGGACATCAGCACCGAAATCTACCAGGCTGGATCTACCCCATGCAACGGAGTGGAAGGATTCAACTGCTA
CTTCCCTCTGCAGTCTTACGGATTCCAGCCAACCAACGGAGTGGGATACCAGCCATACAGAGTGGTGGTG
CTGTCTTTCGAGCTGCTGCACGCTCCTGCTACCGTGTGCGGACCAAAGAAGTCTACCAACCTGGTGAAGA
ACAAGTGCGTGAACTTCAACTTCAACGGACTGACCGGAACCGGAGTGCTGACCGAATCCAACAAGAAGTT
CCTGCCTTTCCAGCAGTTCGGTAGAGACATCGCCGACACCACCGACGCTGTGAGAGACCCACAGACCCTG
GAAATCCTGGACATCACCCCCTGCTCTTTCGGAGGAGTGAGCGTGATCACCCCAGGAACCAACACCTCCA
ACCAGGTGGCCGTGCTGTACCAGGACGTGAACTGCACCGAAGTGCCAGTGGCCATCCACGCTGACCAGCT
GACCCCAACCTGGAGAGTGTACAGCACCGGATCTAACGTGTTCCAGACCCGTGCCGGCTGCCTGATCGGA
GCCGAGCACGTGAACAACTCCTACGAATGCGACATCCCAATCGGAGCTGGCATCTGCGCTTCTTACCAGA
CCCAGACCAACAGCCCAAGAAGGGCCAGATCCGTGGCCTCTCAGAGCATCATCGCCTACACCATGAGCCT
GGGCGCTGAAAACAGCGTGGCTTACAGCAACAACTCTATCGCCATCCCAACCAACTTCACCATCTCTGTG
ACCACCGAAATCCTGCCAGTGAGCATGACCAAGACCAGCGTGGACTGCACCATGTACATCTGCGGAGACT
CTACCGAATGCTCTAACCTGCTGCTGCAGTACGGCAGCTTCTGCACCCAGCTGAACCGCGCTCTGACCGG
AATCGCTGTGGAGCAGGACAAGAACACCCAGGAAGTGTTCGCTCAGGTGAAGCAGATATACAAGACCCCA
CCTATCAAGGACTTCGGAGGATTCAACTTCTCTCAGATCCTGCCCGACCCATCTAAGCCCTCTAAGAGGT
CTTTCATCGAAGACCTGCTGTTCAACAAGGTGACCCTGGCCGACGCCGGTTTCATCAAGCAGTACGGTGA
CTGCCTGGGAGACATCGCCGCTAGAGACCTGATCTGCGCCCAGAAGTTCAACGGTCTGACCGTGCTGCCA
CCACTGCTGACCGACGAGATGATCGCCCAGTACACCTCTGCCCTGCTGGCTGGAACCATCACCTCTGGTT
GGACCTTCGGAGCTGGCGCCGCCCTGCAGATCCCATTCGCTATGCAGATGGCCTACCGTTTCAACGGTAT
CGGAGTGACCCAGAACGTGCTGTACGAAAACCAGAAGCTGATCGCTAACCAGTTCAACTCTGCTATCGGA
AAGATCCAGGACTCCCTGTCCTCTACCGCTTCTGCCCTGGGAAAGCTGCAGGACGTGGTGAACCAGAACG
CCCAGGCCCTGAACACCCTGGTGAAGCAGCTGTCTTCTAACTTCGGAGCCATCTCCTCTGTGCTGAACGA
CATCCTGTCTAGGCTGGACAAGGTGGAAGCCGAGGTGCAGATCGACAGACTGATCACCGGAAGACTGCAG
TCTCTGCAGACCTACGTGACCCAGCAGCTGATCAGGGCCGCTGAAATCAGAGCTTCTGCCAACCTGGCTG
CCACCAAGATGTCCGAATGCGTGCTGGGCCAGTCTAAGAGGGTGGACTTCTGCGGAAAGGGATACCACCT
GATGTCCTTCCCACAGTCTGCTCCACACGGAGTGGTGTTCCTGCACGTGACCTACGTGCCCGCCCAGGAA
AAGAACTTCACCACCGCCCCAGCTATCTGCCACGACGGAAAGGCTCACTTCCCCAGGGAGGGAGTGTTCG
TGTCTAACGGAACCCACTGGTTCGTGACCCAGAGGAACTTCTACGAGCCACAGATCATCACCACCCACAA
CACCTTCGTGTCTGGAAACTGCGACGTGGTGATCGGAATCGTGAACAACACCGTGTACGACCCACTGCAG
CCAGAACTGGACTCTTTCAAGGAGGAACTGGACAAGTACTTCAAGAACCACACCTCTCCAGACGTGGACC
TGGGAGACATCTCCGGAATCAACGCCTCTGTGGTGAACATCCAGAAGGAAATCGACAGACTGAACGAGGT
GGCCAAGAACCTGAACGAATCTCTGATCGACCTGCAGGAACTGGGAAAGTACGAGCAGTACATCAAGTGG
CCCTGGTACATCTGGCTGGGTTTCATCGCTGGTCTGATCGCTATCGTGATGGTGACCATCATGCTGTGCT
GCATGACCTCTTGCTGCTCTTGCCTGAAGGGATGCTGCTCTTGCGGATCTTGCTGCAAGTTCGACGAGGA
CGACTCCGAGCCTGTGCTGAAGGGTGTGAAGCTGCACTACACCTACCCAACTTTCTTGTACAAAGTGGTT
GATATCAAGGCCGCCGACATCACCAGCCTGTACAAGAAAGTGGGGTGGAGCCATCCCCAGTTCGAGAAGG
GCGGAGGATCTGGCGGCGGAAGCGGCGGAGGAAGCTGGTCCCACCCTCAGTTTGAGAAAGGCACCGAGCT
GGGCAGCACCATGGCCAGCTACCCCTACGACGTGCCCGACTACGCCAAGGACAACACCGTGCCCCTGAAG
CTGATCGCCCTGCTGGCCAACGGCGAGTTCCACTCTGGCGAGCAGCTGGGCGAGACACTGGGCATGAGCA
GAGCCGCCATCAACAAGCACATCCAGACCCTGCGGGACTGGGGCGTGGACGTGTTCACAGTGCCCGGCAA
GGGCTACAGCCTGCCCGAGCCCATCCAGCTGCTGAACGCCAAGCAGATCCTGGGCCAGCTGGATGGCGGA
TCTGTGGCCGTGCTGCCCGTGATCGACAGCACCAACCAGTATCTGCTCGACCGGATCGGCGAGCTGAAGT
CCGGCGACGCCTGTATCGCCGAGTACCAGCAGGCCGGCAGAGGCGGCAGGGGCAGAAAGTGGTTCAGCCC
CTTCGGCGCCAACCTGTACCTGAGCATGTTCTGGAGACTGGAACAGGGCCCAGCCGCCGCTATTGGCCTG
AGCCTGGTCATCGGCATCGTGATGGCCGAGGTGCTGCGGAAGCTGGGCGCCGACAAAGTGCGCGTGAAGT
GGCCCAACGACCTGTATCTGCAGGACCGGAAGCTGGCCGGCATCCTGGTGGAACTGACCGGCAAAACAGG
CGACGCCGCCCAGATCGTGATCGGCGCTGGCATCAACATGGCCATGCGGCGGGTGGAAGAGAGCGTGGTC
AACCAGGGCTGGATCACCCTGCAGGAAGCCGGCATCAACCTGGACCGGAACACCCTGGCCGCCATGCTGA
TCAGAGAGCTGAGAGCCGCCCTGGAACTGTTCGAGCAGGAAGGCCTGGCCCCCTACCTGAGCAGATGGGA
GAAGCTGGACAACTTCATCAACCGGCCCGTGAAACTGATCATCGGCGACAAAGAGATCTTCGGCATCAGC
CGGGGCATCGACAAGCAGGGGGCCCTGCTCCTGGAACAGGACGGCATCATCAAGCCCTGGATGGGCGGCG
AGATCAGCCTGCGGAGCGCCGAGAAGTGATGACTCGAGTCTAGAGGGCCCGTTTAAACCCGCTGATCAGC
CTCGACTGTGCCTTCTAGTTGCCAGCCATCTGTTGTTTGCCCCTCCCCCGTGCCTTCCTTGACCCTGGAA
GGTGCCACTCCCACTGTCCTTTCCTAATAAAATGAGGAAATTGCATCGCATTGTCTGAGTAGGTGTCATT
CTATTCTGGGGGGTGGGGTGGGGCAGGACAGCAAGGGGGAGGATTGGGAAGACAATAGCAGGCATGCTGG
GGATGCGGTGGGCTCTATGGCTTCTGAGGCGGAAAGAACCAGCTGGGGCTCTAGGGGGTATCCCC
[124 nt withheld, positions 8326-8449]
C
[91 nt withheld, positions 8451-8541]
AGGGTGATGGTTCACGTACCTAGAAGTTCCTATTCCGAAGTTCCTATTCTCTAGAAAGTATAGGAACTTC
CTTGGCCAAAAAGCCTGAACTCACCGCGACGTCTGTCGAGAAGTTTCTGATCGAAAAGTTCGACAGCGTC
TCCGACCTGATGCAGCTCTCGGAGGGCGAAGAATCTCGTGCTTTCAGCTTCGATGTAGGAGGGCGTGGAT
ATGTCCTGCGGGTAAATAGCTGCGCCGATGGTTTCTACAAAGATCGTTATGTTTATCGGCACTTTGCATC
GGCCGCGCTCCCGATTCCGGAAGTGCTTGACATTGGGGAATTCAGCGAGAGCCTGACCTATTGCATCTCC
CGCCGTGCACAGGGTGTCACGTTGCAAGACCTGCCTGAAACCGAACTGCCCGCTGTTCTGCAGCCGGTCG
CGGAGGCCATGGATGCGATCGCTGCGGCCGATCTTAGCCAGACGAGCGGGTTCGGCCCATTCGGACCGCA
AGGAATCGGTCAATACACTACATGGCGTGATTTCATATGCGCGATTGCTGATCCCCATGTGTATCACTGG
CAAACTGTGATGGACGACACCGTCAGTGCGTCCGTCGCGCAGGCTCTCGATGAGCTGATGCTTTGGGCCG
AGGACTGCCCCGAAGTCCGGCACCTCGTGCACGCGGATTTCGGCTCCAACAATGTCCTGACGGACAATGG
CCGCATAACAGCGGTCATTGACTGGAGCGAGGCGATGTTCGGGGATTCCCAATACGAGGTCGCCAACATC
TTCTTCTGGAGGCCGTGGTTGGCTTGTATGGAGCAGCAGACGCGCTACTTCGAGCGGAGGCATCCGGAGC
TTGCAGGATCGCCGCGGCTCCGGGCGTATATGCTCCGCATTGGTCTTGACCAACTCTATCAGAGCTTGGT
TGACGGCAATTTCGATGATGCAGCTTGGGCGCAGGGTCGATGCGACGCAATCGTCCGATCCGGAGCCGGG
ACTGTCGGGCGTACACAAATCGCCCGCAGAAGCGCGGCCGTCTGGACCGATGGCTGTGTAGAAGTACTCG
CCGATAGTGGAAACCGACGCCCCAGCACTCGTCCGAGGGCAAAGGAATAGCACGTACTACGAGATTTCGA
TTCCACCGCCGCCTTCTATGAAAGGTTGGGCTTCGGAATCGTTTTCCGGGACGCCGGCTGGATGATCCTC
CAGCGCGGGGATCTCATGCTGGAGTTCTTCGCCCACCCCAACTTGTTTATTGCAGCTTATAATGGTTACA
AATAAAGCAATAGCATCACAAATTTCACAAATAAAGCATTTTTTTCACTGCATTCTAGTTGTGGTTTGTC
CAAACTCATCAATGTATCTTATCATGTCTGTATACCGTCGACCTCTAGCTAGAGCTTGGCGTAATCATGG
TCATAGCTGTTTCCTGTGTGAAATTGTTATCCGCTCACAATTCCACACAACATACGAGCCGGAAGCATAA
AGTGTAAAGCCTGGGGTGCCTAATGAGTGAGCTAACTCACATTAATTGCGTTGCGCTCACTGCCCGCTTT
CCAGTCGGGAAACCTGTCGTGCCAGCTGCATTAATGAATCGGCCAACGCGCGGGGAGAGGCG
Features (pLannotate 1.2.2; 24 found; start..end, strand, type, name):
    200..788     -  rep_origin     ori: high-copy-number ColE1/pMB1/pBR322/pUC origin of replication
    959..1819    -  CDS            AmpR: β-lactamase; bla; confers resistance to ampicillin, carbenicillin, and related antibiotics
   1820..1924    -  promoter       AmpR promoter: bla
   1983..2035    -  misc_feature   bom (fragment): basis of mobility region from pBR322
   2190..2569    +  enhancer       CMV enhancer: human cytomegalovirus immediate early enhancer
   2570..2773    +  promoter       CMV promoter: human cytomegalovirus (CMV) immediate early promoter
   2775..2794    +  promoter       PLtetO-1 promoter (fragment): modified phage lambda PL promoter with tet operator sites (Lutz and Bujard, 1997)
   2796..2815    +  promoter       PLtetO-1 promoter (fragment): modified phage lambda PL promoter with tet operator sites (Lutz and Bujard, 1997)
   2823..2856    +  promoter       TRE3GV promoter (fragment): 3rd-generation Tet-responsive promoter that can be activated by binding of Tet-On® 3G, optimized for retroviral and lentiviral vectors
   2992..3009    +  protein_bind   attB1 (fragment): mutant version of attB; core recombination site for the Gateway® BP reaction BP Clonase™
   3015..6833    +  CDS            S: SPIKE_SARS2 - Experimental evidence at protein level: Swiss-Prot protein existence level 1. [Spike glycoprotein]: May down-regulate host tetherin (BST2) by lysosomal degradation, thereby counteracting its antiviral activity. From Severe acute respiratory syndrome coronavirus 2 (2019-nCoV) (SARS-CoV-2).
   6835..6859    -  protein_bind   attB2: mutant version of attB; recombination site for the Gateway® BP reaction BP Clonase™
   7047..8006    +  CDS            birA: BIRA_ECOLI - Also known as bioR, dhbB. Experimental evidence at protein level: Swiss-Prot protein existence level 1. Acts both as a biotin--[acetyl-CoA-carboxylase] ligase and a biotin-operon repressor. In the presence of ATP, BirA activates biotin to form the BirA-biotinyl-5'-adenylate (BirA-bio-5'-AMP or holoBirA) complex. HoloBirA can either transfer the biotinyl moiety to the biotin carboxyl carrier protein (BCCP) subunit of acetyl-CoA carboxylase, or bind to the biotin operator site and inhibit transcription of the operon. From Escherichia coli (strain K12).
   8056..8280    +  polyA_signal   bGH poly(A) signal: bovine growth hormone polyadenylation signal
   8284..8305    +  promoter       SV40 promoter (fragment): SV40 enhancer and early promoter
   8326..8559    +  rep_origin     f1 ori (fragment) (sequence partly withheld): f1 bacteriophage origin of replication; arrow indicates direction of (+) strand synthesis
   8564..8611    +  protein_bind   FRT: FLP-mediated recombination occurs in the 8-bp core sequence TCTAGAAA (Turan and Bode, 2011). FLP recombinase from the Saccharomyces cerevisiae 2μ plasmid
   8619..9641    +  CDS            HygR: aminoglycoside phosphotransferase from E. coli; aph(4)-Ia; confers resistance to hygromycin
   9651..9776    +  CDS            ble (fragment): BLE_KLEPN - Experimental evidence at protein level: Swiss-Prot protein existence level 1. Binding protein with a strong affinity to the bleomycin family of antibiotics. Binds to CL990; an antimitotic-antibiotic compound. From Klebsiella pneumoniae.
   9771..9892    +  polyA_signal   SV40 poly(A) signal: SV40 polyadenylation signal
   9965..9981    -  protein_bind   lac operator: The lac repressor binds to the lac operator to inhibit transcription in E. coli. This inhibition can be relieved by adding lactose or isopropyl-β-D-thiogalactopyranoside (IPTG). lac repressor encoded by lacI
   9989..10019   -  promoter       lac promoter: promoter for the E. coli lac operon
  10034..10055   -  protein_bind   CAP binding site: CAP binding activates transcription in the presence of cAMP. E. coli catabolite activator protein
  10068..17      -  CDS            lacI (fragment) (across the origin): lac repressor; lacI; The lac repressor binds to the lac operator to inhibit transcription in E. coli. This inhibition can be relieved by adding lactose or isopropyl-β-D-thiogalactopyranoside (IPTG).
