[The description below was written by a language model from this plasmid's Addgene catalogue record and pLannotate feature annotations shown in this document.]
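Description:
MAC-C Sars-CoV-2 S_D1118H is a 10.1 kb mammalian expression plasmid carrying the SARS-CoV-2 spike glycoprotein with the D1118H substitution, cloned into the MAC-tag-C Gateway destination backbone. It is propagated in E. coli as a high-copy plasmid through a ColE1/pUC-type origin and selected with ampicillin via the β-lactamase gene. Hygromycin resistance provides selection in mammalian cells.

The spike coding sequence is flanked by attB1 and attB2 sites, the scars of Gateway recombination. It lies downstream of a CMV enhancer/promoter that is followed by two short tet operator-like matches, which suggests a tetracycline-regulatable CMV promoter, although the record does not describe inducibility. Downstream of attB2 lies an E. coli birA-derived coding sequence, followed by the bGH polyadenylation signal. This fits the catalogue description of a C-terminal MAC tag on the backbone, so the spike would be expressed as a fusion to a biotin ligase module. The annotation identifies only the birA-related part of the tag, and any additional affinity epitopes are not resolved in the feature table. The hygromycin resistance gene sits directly after an FRT site with no complete promoter of its own and ends in an SV40 poly(A) signal. This arrangement is typical of vectors designed for FLP-mediated integration at a genomic FRT site, where insertion supplies the promoter for the marker and yields isogenic stable cell lines.

A biotin ligase fusion of this kind is generally used for proximity-dependent biotinylation and affinity-based mapping of protein interactions. The associated publication concerns host protein changes and interactions across SARS-CoV-2 variants, so this construct presumably serves to compare the D1118H spike mutant with other spike forms.
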