Addgene plasmid #194830: MAC-C Sars-CoV-2 S_D1118H
Purpose: Sars-CoV-2 S_D1118H in MAC-C destination vector
Depositing lab: Markku Varjosalo. Depositing organization: University of Helsinki, Institute of Biotechnology. Publication: The comprehensive SARS-CoV-2 ‘hijackome’ knowledge base— reveals significant changes in host cell protein expression and activation by multiple SARS-CoV-2 variants. Varjosalo M, Huuskonen S, Liu X, Redchuk T, Salokas K, Lundberg R, Maljanen S, Belik M, Reinholm A, Kolehmainen P, Tripathi G, Laine P, Belanov S, Auvinen P, Vartiainen M, Laine L, Österlund P, Julkkunen I, Kakkola L. 10 May 2024, Research Square 10.21203/rs.3.rs-4322477/v1.
Backbone
  Vector backbone: MAC-tag-C (#108077)
  Vector type: Mammalian Expression
  Selectable markers: Hygromycin
Growth in bacteria
  Bacterial resistance: Ampicillin, 100 μg/mL
  Growth temperature: 37°C
  Growth strain: DH5alpha
  Copy number: High Copy
Gene/Insert
  Gene/Insert name: S_D1118H (alt name: Spike protein D1118H)
  Species: Sars-CoV-2
  Mutation: D1118H
  Entrez Gene: S (a.k.a. GU280_gp02, spike glycoprotein)
  Tag / fusion protein: MAC-C (C terminal on backbone)
Terms and licenses: Academic/Nonprofit Terms; Industry Terms
Depositor comments: Please visit https://doi.org/10.21203/rs.3.rs-4322477/v1 for preprint.
How to cite: MAC-C Sars-CoV-2 S_D1118H was a gift from Markku Varjosalo (Addgene plasmid # 194830 ; http://n2t.net/addgene:194830 ; RRID:Addgene_194830)
